Addgene plasmid #110002: pHH0103_DLG4_PDZ_2
Purpose: Protein expression and purification of DLG4_PDZ_2
Depositing lab: Sachdev Sidhu. Publication: Large-scale survey and database of high affinity ligands for peptide recognition modules. Teyra J, Kelil A, Jain S, Helmy M, Jajodia R, Hooda Y, Gu J, D'Cruz AA, Nicholson SE, Min J, Sudol M, Kim PM, Bader GD, Sidhu SS. Mol Syst Biol. 2020 Dec;16(12):e9310. doi: 10.15252/msb.20199310. PubMed 33438817.
Backbone
  Vector backbone: pHH0103
  Vector type: Bacterial Expression
Growth in bacteria
  Bacterial resistance: Ampicillin, 100 μg/mL
  Growth temperature: 37°C
  Growth strain: DH5alpha
  Copy number: Low Copy
Gene/Insert
  Gene/Insert name: DLG4_PDZ_2
  Species: H. sapiens (human)
  Entrez Gene: DLG4 (a.k.a. MRD62, PSD95, SAP-90, SAP90)
  Cloning method: Restriction Enzyme; 5′ cloning site Sfi1 (unknown if destroyed); 3′ cloning site Not1 (unknown if destroyed)
Terms and licenses: Academic/Nonprofit Terms; Industry Terms: Not Available to Industry
How to cite: pHH0103_DLG4_PDZ_2 was a gift from Sachdev Sidhu (Addgene plasmid # 110002 ; http://n2t.net/addgene:110002 ; RRID:Addgene_110002)
