[The description below was written by a language model from this plasmid's Addgene catalogue record and the feature table of its GenBank file.]
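Description:
pHH0103_DLG4_PDZ_2 is a 6,987 bp circular bacterial expression plasmid built on the pHH0103 backbone for producing and purifying the second PDZ domain of human DLG4 (also known as PSD-95 or SAP-90) in E. coli. It is maintained through a ColE1/pMB1-type origin with the pBR322 bom (basis of mobility) region and is selected with ampicillin via the bla beta-lactamase gene under its own promoter. The catalogue entry lists the plasmid as low copy, whereas the automated annotation labels the origin generically as a high-copy family member, so the record is not fully consistent on this point. An f1 phage origin is also present, which in principle permits single-stranded DNA production with helper phage.

Expression is driven by the strong hybrid tac promoter followed by a lac operator. The plasmid carries its own lacI gene under the lacIq promoter, so transcription stays repressed until it is induced with IPTG. The annotated reading frame begins with a 6xHis tag, followed by Schistosoma japonicum glutathione S-transferase, then an HRV 3C (PreScission) protease site and a thrombin site. The PDZ domain insert is not annotated as a feature. According to the catalogue, it was cloned between SfiI and NotI sites, and it presumably lies in the unannotated interval between the thrombin site and the downstream bacteriophage fd terminator. This layout gives a His-GST fusion that can be captured on nickel or glutathione resin, and the fusion partner can be removed with either protease. The construct belongs to a collection of peptide-recognition modules expressed for a large-scale survey of high-affinity peptide ligands.
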