LOCUS       Exported 6987 bp ds-DNA circular SYN 13-MAY-2021
DEFINITION  Protein expression and purification of DLG4_PDZ_2.
ACCESSION   .
VERSION     .
KEYWORDS    pHH0103_DLG4_PDZ_2
SOURCE      synthetic DNA construct
  ORGANISM  synthetic DNA construct
REFERENCE   1 (bases 1 to 6987)
  TITLE     Sidhu Lab peptide-recognition modules (PRMs)
REFERENCE   2 (bases 1 to 6987)
  AUTHORS   .
  TITLE     Direct Submission
  JOURNAL   Exported May 13, 2021 from SnapGene Server 1.1.58
            http://www.snapgene.com
FEATURES             Location/Qualifiers
     source          1..6987
                     /organism="synthetic DNA construct"
                     /mol_type="other DNA"
     promoter        1..29
                     /label=tac promoter
                     /note="strong E. coli promoter; hybrid between the trp and
                     lac UV5 promoters"
     protein_bind    37..53
                     /label=lac operator
                     /bound_moiety="lac repressor encoded by lacI"
                     /note="The lac repressor binds to the lac operator to
                     inhibit transcription in E. coli. This inhibition can be
                     relieved by adding lactose or
                     isopropyl-beta-D-thiogalactopyranoside (IPTG)."
     primer_bind     42..64
                     /label=M13/pUC Reverse
                     /note="In lacZ gene"
     CDS             138..155
                     /codon_start=1
                     /product="6xHis affinity tag"
                     /label=6xHis
                     /translation="HHHHHH"
     CDS             171..824
                     /codon_start=1
                     /product="glutathione S-transferase from Schistosoma
                     japonicum"
                     /label=GST
                     /translation="MSPILGYWKIKGLVQPTRLLLEYLEEKYEEHLYERDEGDKWRNKK
                     FELGLEFPNLPYYIDGDVKLTQSMAIIRYIADKHNMLGGCPKERAEISMLEGAVLDIRY
                     GVSRIAYSKDFETLKVDFLSKLPEMLKMFEDRLCHKTYLNGDHVTHPDFMLYDALDVVL
                     YMDPMCLDAFPKLVCFKKRIEAIPQIDKYLKSSKYIAWPLQGWQATFGGGDHPPK"
     primer_bind     782..804
                     /label=pGEX 5'
                     /note="pGEX vectors, Glutathione-S-transferase, forward
                     primer"
     CDS             831..854
                     /codon_start=1
                     /product="recognition and cleavage site for human
                     rhinovirus 3C and PreScission proteases"
                     /label=HRV 3C site
                     /translation="LEVLFQGP"
     CDS             867..884
                     /codon_start=1
                     /product="thrombin recognition and cleavage site"
                     /label=thrombin site
                     /translation="LVPRGS"
     terminator      1182..1229
                     /label=fd terminator
                     /note="central terminator from bacteriophage fd (Otsuka and
                     Kunisawa, 1982)"
     rep_origin      complement(2822..3277)
                     /direction=LEFT
                     /label=f1 ori
                     /note="f1 bacteriophage origin of replication; arrow
                     indicates direction of (+) strand synthesis"
     primer_bind     complement(2959..2980)
                     /label=F1ori-F
                     /note="F1 origin, forward primer"
     primer_bind     3171..3190
                     /label=F1ori-R
                     /note="F1 origin, reverse primer"
     primer_bind     complement(3319..3341)
                     /label=pGEX 3'
                     /note="pGEX vectors, reverse primer"
     misc_feature    3427..3567
                     /label=bom
                     /note="basis of mobility region from pBR322"
     primer_bind     3482..3501
                     /label=pRS-marker
                     /note="pRS vectors, use to sequence yeast selectable
                     marker"
     primer_bind     complement(3582..3599)
                     /label=L4440
                     /note="L4440 vector, forward primer"
     rep_origin      complement(3753..4340)
                     /direction=LEFT
                     /label=ori
                     /note="high-copy-number ColE1/pMB1/pBR322/pUC origin of
                     replication"
     CDS             complement(4511..5371)
                     /codon_start=1
                     /gene="bla"
                     /product="beta-lactamase"
                     /label=AmpR
                     /note="confers resistance to ampicillin, carbenicillin, and
                     related antibiotics"
                     /translation="MSIQHFRVALIPFFAAFCLPVFAHPETLVKVKDAEDQLGARVGYI
                     ELDLNSGKILESFRPEERFPMMSTFKVLLCGAVLSRVDAGQEQLGRRIHYSQNDLVEYS
                     PVTEKHLTDGMTVRELCSAAITMSDNTAANLLLTTIGGPKELTAFLHNMGDHVTRLDRW
                     EPELNEAIPNDERDTTMPAAMATTLRKLLTGELLTLASRQQLIDWMEADKVAGPLLRSA
                     LPAGWFIADKSGAGERGSRGIIAALGPDGKPSRIVVIYTTGSQATMDERNRQIAEIGAS
                     LIKHW"
     primer_bind     5134..5153
                     /label=Amp-R
                     /note="Ampicillin resistance gene, reverse primer"
     promoter        complement(5372..5476)
                     /gene="bla"
                     /label=AmpR promoter
     primer_bind     5544..5562
                     /label=pBRforEco
                     /note="pBR322 vectors, upsteam of EcoRI site, forward
                     primer"
     promoter        5585..5662
                     /gene="lacI (mutant)"
                     /label=lacIq promoter
                     /note="In the lacIq allele, a single base change in the
                     promoter boosts expression of the lacI gene about 10-fold."
     CDS             5663..6745
                     /codon_start=1
                     /gene="lacI"
                     /product="lac repressor"
                     /label=lacI
                     /note="The lac repressor binds to the lac operator to
                     inhibit transcription in E. coli. This inhibition can be
                     relieved by adding lactose or
                     isopropyl-beta-D-thiogalactopyranoside (IPTG)."
                     /translation="MKPVTLYDVAEYAGVSYQTVSRVVNQASHVSAKTREKVEAAMAEL
                     NYIPNRVAQQLAGKQSLLIGVATSSLALHAPSQIVAAIKSRADQLGASVVVSMVERSGV
                     EACKAAVHNLLAQRVSGLIINYPLDDQDAIAVEAACTNVPALFLDVSDQTPINSIIFSH
                     EDGTRLGVEHLVALGHQQIALLAGPLSSVSARLRLAGWHKYLTRNQIQPIAEREGDWSA
                     MSGFQQTMQMLNEGIVPTAMLVANDQMALGAMRAITESGLRVGADISVVGYDDTEDSSC
                     YIPPLTTIKQDFRLLGQTSVDRLLQLSQGQAVKGNQLLPVSLVKRKTTLAPNTQTASPR
                     ALADSLMQLARQVSRLESGQ"
     primer_bind     complement(5682..5701)
                     /label=LacI-R
                     /note="LacI, reverse primer"
ORIGIN
        1 ttgacaatta atcatcggct cgtataatgt gtggaattgt gagcggataa caatttcaca
       61 caggaaacag ccagtccgtt taggtgtttt cacgagcact tcaccaacaa ggaccataga
      121 ttatgaaaat cgaagaacac catcaccatc accattccag cggtaagctt atgtccccta
      181 tactaggtta ttggaaaatt aagggccttg tgcaacccac tcgacttctt ttggaatatc
      241 ttgaagaaaa atatgaagag catttgtatg agcgcgatga aggtgataaa tggcgaaaca
      301 aaaagtttga attgggtttg gagtttccca atcttcctta ttatattgat ggtgatgtta
      361 aattaacaca gtctatggcc atcatacgtt atatagctga caagcacaac atgttgggtg
      421 gttgtccaaa agagcgtgca gagatttcaa tgcttgaagg agcggttttg gatattagat
      481 acggtgtttc gagaattgca tatagtaaag actttgaaac tctcaaagtt gattttctta
      541 gcaagctacc tgaaatgctg aaaatgttcg aagatcgttt atgtcataaa acatatttaa
      601 atggtgatca tgtaacccat cctgacttca tgttgtatga cgctcttgat gttgttttat
      661 acatggaccc aatgtgcctg gatgcgttcc caaaattagt ttgttttaaa aaacgtattg
      721 aagctatccc acaaattgat aagtacttga aatccagcaa gtatatagca tggcctttgc
      781 agggctggca agccacgttt ggtggtggcg accatcctcc aaaatcggat ctggaagttc
      841 tgttccaggg gcccctgtcc agcggtctgg ttccgcgtgg ttccggtacc gcggcccagc
      901 cggccgaaat taaactgatc aaaggtccga aaggcctggg ttttagcatt gcaggcggtg
      961 tgggcaacca gcatattccg ggtgataact ctatctacgt taccaaaatc atcgaaggcg
     1021 gtgcggccca caaagatggc cgtctgcaaa ttggtgacaa aatcctggcg gtcaacagtg
     1081 tgggtctgga agatgttatg catgaagacg ccgtcgcagc tctgaaaaat acgtatgacg
     1141 tggtttacct gaaagtcgcc aaaccggcgg ccgcatannn nnnnnnnnnn nnnnnnnnnn
     1201 nnnnnnnnnn nnnnnnnnnn nnnnnnnnnn nnnnnnnnnn nnnnnnnnnn nnnnnnnnnn
     1261 nnnnnnnnnn nnnnnnnnnn nnnnnnnnnn nnnnnnnnnn nnnnnnnnnn nnnnnnnnnc
     1321 nnnnnnnnnn nnnnnnnnnn nnnnnnnnnn nnnnnnnnnn nnnnnnnnnn nnnnnnnnnn
     1381 nnnnnnnnnn nnnnnnnnnn nnnnnnnnnn nnnnnnnnag tttgtactgg tgacgaaact
     1441 cagtgtctag ctagagtggc nnnnnnnnnn nnnnnnnnnn nnnnnnnnnn nnnnnnnnnn
     1501 nnnnnnnnnn nnnnnnnnnn nnnnnnnnnn nnnnnnnnnn nnnnnnnnnn nnnnnnnnnn
     1561 nnnnnnnnnn nnnnnnnnnn nnnnnnnnnn nnnnnnnnnn nnnnnnnnnt ggtttcattg
     1621 gtgacgtttc cggccttgct aatggtaatg gtnnnnnnnn nnnnnnnnnn nnnnnnnnnn
     1681 nnnnnnnnnn nnnnnnnnnn nnnnnnnnnn nnnnaccttt aatgaataat ttccgtcaat
     1741 atttaccttc cctccctcaa tcggttgaat gtcgcccttt tgtctttggc gctggtaaac
     1801 catatgaann nnnnnnnnnn nnnnnnnnnn nnnnnnnnnn nnnnnnnnnn nnnnnnnnnn
     1861 nnnnnnnnnn nnnnnnnnnn nnnnnnnnnn nnnntnnnnn nnnnnnnnnn nnnnnnnnnn
     1921 nnnnnnnnnn nnnnnnnnnn nnnnnnnnnc tagcgccgcc ctataccttg tctgcctccc
     1981 cgcgttgcgt cgcggtgcat ggagccgggc cacctcgacc tgaatggaag ccggcggcac
     2041 ctcgctaacg gattcaccac tccaagaatt ggagccaatc aattcttgcg gagaactgtg
     2101 aatgcgcaaa ccaacccttg gcagaacata tccatcgcgt ccgccatctc cagcagccgc
     2161 acgcggcgca tctcgggcag cgttgggtcc tggccacggg tgcgcatgat cgtgctcctg
     2221 tcgttgagga cccggctagg ctggcggggt tgccttactg gttagcagaa tgaatcaccg
     2281 atacgcgagc gaacgtgaag cgactgctgc tgcaaaacgt ctgcgacctg agcaacaaca
     2341 tgaatggtct tcggtttccg tgtttcgtaa agtctggaaa cgcggaagtc agcgccctgc
     2401 accattatgt tccggatctg catcgcagga tgctgctggc taccctgtgg aacacctaca
     2461 tctgtattaa cgaagcgctg gcattgaccc tgagtgattt ttctctggtc ccgccgcatc
     2521 cataccgcca gttgtttacc ctcacaacgt tccagtaacc gggcatgttc atcatcagta
     2581 acccgtatcg tgagcatcct ctctcgtttc atcggtatca ttacccccat gaacagaaat
     2641 cccccttaca cggaggcatc agtgaccaaa caggaaaaaa ccgcccttaa catggcccgc
     2701 tttatcagaa gccagacatt aacgcttctg gagaaactca acgagctgga cgcggatgaa
     2761 caggcagaca tctgtgaatc gcttcacgac cacgctgatg agctttaccg caggatccgc
     2821 gaaattgtaa gcgttaatat tttgttaaaa ttcgcgttaa atttttgtta aatcagctca
     2881 ttttttaacc aataggccga aatcggcaaa atcccttata aatcaaaaga atagaccgag
     2941 atagggttga gtgttgttcc agtttggaac aagagtccac tattaaagaa cgtggactcc
     3001 aacgtcaaag gnnnnnnnnn nnnnnnnnnn nnnnnnnnnn nnnnnnnnnn nnnnnnnnnn
     3061 tnnnnnnnnn nnnnnnnnnn nnnnnnnnnn nnnnnnnnnn nnnnnnnnnn nnnnnnnnnn
     3121 nnnnnnnnnn nnnnnnnnnn nnnnnnnnnn nngnnnnnnn nnnnnnnnnn nnnnnnnnnn
     3181 nnnnnnnnnn nnnnnnnnnn nnnnnnnnnn nnnnnnnnnn nnnnnnnnnn nnnnnnnnnn
     3241 nnnnnnnnnn nnnnnnnnnn nnnnnnnnnn nnnnnnncgc ggatcctgcc tcgcgcgttt
     3301 cggtgatgac ggtgaaaacc tctgacacat gcagctcccg gagacggtca cagcttgtct
     3361 gtaagcggat gccgggagca gacaagcccg tcagggcgcg tcagcgggtg ttggcgggtg
     3421 tcggggcgca gccatgaccc agtcacgtag cgatagcgga gtgtatactg gcttaactat
     3481 gcggcatcag agcagattgt actgagagtg caccatatgc ggtgtgaaat accgcacaga
     3541 tgcgtaagga gaaaataccg catcaggcgc tcttccgctt cctcgctcac tgactcgctg
     3601 cgctcggtcg ttcggctgcg gcgagcggta tcagctcact caaaggcggt aatacggtta
     3661 tccacagaat caggggataa cgcaggaaag aacatgtgag caaaaggcca gcaaaaggcc
     3721 aggaaccgta aaaaggccgc gttgctggcg tttttccata ggctccgccc ccctgacgag
     3781 catcacaaaa atcgacgctc aagtcagagg tggcgaaacc cgacaggact ataaagatac
     3841 cagggtttcc ccctggaagc tccctcgtgc gctctcctgt tccgaccctg ccgcttaccg
     3901 gatacctgtc cgcctttctc ccttcgggaa gcgtggcgct ttctcatagc tcacgctgta
     3961 ggtatctcag ttcggtgtag gtcgttcgct ccaagctggg ctgtgtgcac gaaccccccg
     4021 ttcagcccga ccgctgcgcc ttatccggta actatcgtct tgagtccaac ccggtaagac
     4081 acgacttatc gccactggca gcagccactg gtaacaggat tagcagagcg aggtatgtag
     4141 gcggtgctac agagttcttg aagtggtggc ctaactacgg ctacactaga aggacagtat
     4201 ttggtatctg cgctctgctg aagccagtta ccttcggaaa aagagttggt agctcttgat
     4261 ccggcaaaca aaccaccgct ggtagcggtg gtttttttgt ttgcaagcag cagattacgc
     4321 gcagaaaaaa aggatctcaa gaagatcctt tgatcttttc tacggggtct gacgctcagt
     4381 ggaacgaaaa ctcacgttaa gggattttgg tcatgagatt atcaaaaagg atcttcacct
     4441 agatcctttt aaattaaaaa tgaagtttta aatcaatcta aagtatatat gagtaaactt
     4501 ggtctgacag ttaccaatgc ttaatcagtg aggcacctat ctcagcgatc tgtctatttc
     4561 gttcatccat agttgcctga ctccccgtcg tgtagataac tacgatacgg gagggcttac
     4621 catctggccc cagtgctgca atgataccgc gagacccacg ctcaccggct ccagatttat
     4681 cagcaataaa ccagccagcc ggaagggccg agcgcagaag tggtcctgca actttatccg
     4741 cctccatcca gtctattaat tgttgccggg aagctagagt aagtagttcg ccagttaata
     4801 gtttgcgcaa cgttgttgcc attgctgcag gcatcgtggt gtcacgctcg tcgtttggta
     4861 tggcttcatt cagctccggt tcccaacgat caaggcgagt tacatgatcc cccatgttgt
     4921 gcaaaaaagc ggttagctcc ttcggtcctc cgatcgttgt cagaagtaag ttggccgcag
     4981 tgttatcact catggttatg gcagcactgc ataattctct tactgtcatg ccatccgtaa
     5041 gatgcttttc tgtgactggt gagtactcaa ccaagtcatt ctgagaatag tgtatgcggc
     5101 gaccgagttg ctcttgcccg gcgtcaacac gggataatac cgcgccacat agcagaactt
     5161 taaaagtgct catcattgga aaacgttctt cggggcgaaa actctcaagg atcttaccgc
     5221 tgttgagatc cagttcgatg taacccactc gtgcacccaa ctgatcttca gcatctttta
     5281 ctttcaccag cgtttctggg tgagcaaaaa caggaaggca aaatgccgca aaaaagggaa
     5341 taagggcgac acggaaatgt tgaatactca tactcttcct ttttcaatat tattgaagca
     5401 tttatcaggg ttattgtctc atgagcggat acatatttga atgtatttag aaaaataaac
     5461 aaataggggt tccgcgcaca tttccccgaa aagtgccacc tgacgtctaa gaaaccatta
     5521 ttatcatgac attaacctat aaaaataggc gtatcacgag gccctttcgt cttcaagaat
     5581 tcccgacacc atcgaatggt gcaaaacctt tcgcggtatg gcatgatagc gcccggaaga
     5641 gagtcaattc agggtggtga atgtgaaacc agtaacgtta tacgatgtcg cagagtatgc
     5701 cggtgtctct tatcagaccg tttcccgcgt ggtgaaccag gccagccacg tttctgcgaa
     5761 aacgcgggaa aaagtggaag cggcgatggc ggagctgaat tacattccca accgcgtggc
     5821 acaacaactg gcgggcaaac agtcgttgct gattggcgtt gccacctcca gtctggccct
     5881 gcacgcgccg tcgcaaattg tcgcggcgat taaatctcgc gccgatcaac tgggtgccag
     5941 cgtggtggtg tcgatggtag aacgaagcgg cgtcgaagcc tgtaaagcgg cggtgcacaa
     6001 tcttctcgcg caacgcgtca gtgggctgat cattaactat ccgctggatg accaggatgc
     6061 cattgctgtg gaagctgcct gcactaatgt tccggcgtta tttcttgatg tctctgacca
     6121 gacacccatc aacagtatta ttttctccca tgaagacggt acgcgactgg gcgtggagca
     6181 tctggtcgca ttgggtcacc agcaaatcgc gctgttagcg ggcccattaa gttctgtctc
     6241 ggcgcgtctg cgtctggctg gctggcataa atatctcact cgcaatcaaa ttcagccgat
     6301 agcggaacgg gaaggcgact ggagtgccat gtccggtttt caacaaacca tgcaaatgct
     6361 gaatgagggc atcgttccca ctgcgatgct ggttgccaac gatcagatgg cgctgggcgc
     6421 aatgcgcgcc attaccgagt ccgggctgcg cgttggtgcg gatatctcgg tagtgggata
     6481 cgacgatacc gaagacagct catgttatat cccgccgtta accaccatca aacaggattt
     6541 tcgcctgctg gggcaaacca gcgtggaccg cttgctgcaa ctctctcagg gccaggcggt
     6601 gaagggcaat cagctgttgc ccgtctcact ggtgaaaaga aaaaccaccc tggcgcccaa
     6661 tacgcaaacc gcctctcccc gcgcgttggc cgattcatta atgcagctgg cacgacaggt
     6721 ttcccgactg gaaagcgggc agtgagcgca acgcaattaa tgtaagttag ctcactcatt
     6781 aggcacaatt ctcatgtttg acagcttatc atcgactgca cggtgcacca atgcttctgg
     6841 cgtcaggcag ccatcggaag ctgtggtatg gctgtgcagg tcgtaaatca ctgcataatt
     6901 cgtgtcgctc aaggcgcact cccgttctgg ataatgtttt ttgcgccgac atcataacgg
     6961 ttctggcaaa tattctgaaa tgagctg
//
