>Addgene plasmid #110002 | pHH0103_DLG4_PDZ_2 | depositor partial sequence | sequence record 206954 | pHH0103_DLG4_PDZ_2 sequence 282 bps
GGCCCAGCCGGCCGAAATTAAACTGATCAAAGGTCCGAAAGGCCTGGGTTTTAGCATTGCAGGCGGTGTG
GGCAACCAGCATATTCCGGGTGATAACTCTATCTACGTTACCAAAATCATCGAAGGCGGTGCGGCCCACA
AAGATGGCCGTCTGCAAATTGGTGACAAAATCCTGGCGGTCAACAGTGTGGGTCTGGAAGATGTTATGCA
TGAAGACGCCGTCGCAGCTCTGAAAAATACGTATGACGTGGTTTACCTGAAAGTCGCCAAACCGGCGGCC
GC
